>Addgene plasmid #68554 | Myc-Idax DBM | addgene full sequence | sequence record 127614 | Addgene assembled sequence
CGACGGATCGGGAGATCTCCCGATCCCCTATGGTGCACTCTCAGTACAATCTGCTCTGATGCCGCATAGT
TAAGCCAGTATCTGCTCCCTGCTTGTGTGTTGGAGGTCGCTGAGTAGTGCGCGAGCAAAATTTAAGCTAC
AACAAGGCAAGGCTTGACCGACAATTGCATGAAGAATCTGCTTAGGGTTAGGCGTTTTGCGCTGCTTCGC
GATGTACGGGCCAGATATACGCGTTGACATTGATTATTGACTAGGCTTTTGCAAAAAGCTTTGCAAAGAT
GGATAAAGTTTTAAACAGAGAGGAATCTTTGCAGCTAATGGACCTTCTAGGTCTTGAAAGGAGTGGGAAT
TGGCTCCGGTGCCCGTCAGTGGGCAGAGCGCACATCGCCCACAGTCCCCGAGAAGTTGGGGGGAGGGGTC
GGCAATTGAACCGGTGCCTAGAGAAGGTGGCGCGGGGTAAACTGGGAAAGTGATGTCGTGTACTGGCTCC
GCCTTTTTCCCGAGGGTGGGGGAGAACCGTATATAAGTGCAGTAGTCGCCGTGAACGTTCTTTTTCGCAA
CGGGTTTGCCGCCAGAACACAGGTAAGTGCCGTGTGTGGTTCCCGCGGGCCTGGCCTCTTTACGGGTTAT
GGCCCTTGCGTGCCTTGAATTACTTCCACCTGGCTGCAGTACGTGATTCTTGATCCCGAGCTTCGGGTTG
GAAGTGGGTGGGAGAGTTCGAGGCCTTGCGCTTAAGGAGCCCCTTCGCCTCGTGCTTGAGTTGAGGCCTG
GCCTGGGCGCTGGGGCCGCCGCGTGCGAATCTGGTGGCACCTTCGCGCCTGTCTCGCTGCTTTCGATAAG
TCTCTAGCCATTTAAAATTTTTGATGACCTGCTGCGACGCTTTTTTTCTGGCAAGATAGTCTTGTAAATG
CGGGCCAAGATCTGCACACTGGTATTTCGGTTTTTGGGGCCGCGGGCGGCGACGGGGCCCGTGCGTCCCA
GCGCACATGTTCGGCGAGGCGGGGCCTGCGAGCGCGGCCACCGAGAATCGGACGGGGGTAGTCTCAAGCT
GGCCGGCCTGCTCTGGTGCCTGGCCTCGCGCCGCCGTGTATCGCCCCGCCCTGGGCGGCAAGGCTGGCCC
GGTCGGCACCAGTTGCGTGAGCGGAAAGATGGCCGCTTCCCGGCCCTGCTGCAGGGAGCTCAAAATGGAG
GACGCGGCGCTCGGGAGAGCGGGCGGGTGAGTCACCCACACAAAGGAAAAGGGCCTTTCCGTCCTCAGCC
GTCGCTTCATGTGACTCCACGGAGTACCGGGCGCCGTCCAGGCACCTCGATTAGTTCTCGAGCTTTTGGA
GTACGTCGTCTTTAGGTTGGGGGGAGGGGTTTTATGCGATGGAGTTTCCCCACACTGAGTGGGTGGAGAC
TGAAGTTAGGCCAGCTTGGCACTTGATGTAATTCTCCTTGGAATTTGCCCTTTTTGAGTTTGGATCTTGG
TTCATTCTCAAGCCTCAGACAGTGGTTCAAAGTTTTTTTCTTCCATTTCAGGTGTCGTGAGGAATTAGCT
TGGTACTAATACGACTCACTATAGGGAGACCCAAGCTGGCTAGGTAAGCTTGGTACCGAGCTCGGATCCA
CTAGTCCAGTGTGGTGGAATTCGCCACCATGGAGCAGAAACTCATCTCTGAAGAGGATCTGAGCCACCAC
CGGAACGACTCCCAGCGGCTGGGGAAGGCTGGCTGTCCGCCAGAGCCGTCGTTGCAAATGGCAAATACTA
ATTTCCTCTCCACCTTATCCCCCGAACACTGCAGACCTTTGGCGGGGGAATGCATGAACAAGCTCAAATG
CGGCGCTGCTGAAGCAGAGATAATGAATCTCCCCGAGCGGGTGGGGACTTTTTCCGCTATCCCGGCTTTA
GGGGGCATCTCATTACCTCCAGGGGTCATCGTCATGACAGCCCTTCACTCCCCCGCAGCAGCCTCAGCAG
CCGTCACAGACAGTGCGTTTCAAATTGCCAATCTGGCAGACTGCCCGCAGAATCATTCCTCCTCCTCCTC
GTCCTCCTCGGGGGGAGCTGGCGGAGCCAACCCGGCCAAGAAGAAGAGGAAAAGGTGTGGGGTCTGCGTG
CCCTGCAAGAGGCTCATCAACTGTGGCGTCTGCAGCAGTTGCAGGAACCGCAAAGCGGGAGCCGCGATCT
GCAAATTTAGAAAATGTGAAGAGCTAAAGAAAAAACCTGGCACTTCGCTAGAGAGAACACCTGTTCCCAG
CGCTGAAGCGTTCCGATGGTTCTTTTAAGAATTCTGCAGATATCCAGCACAGTGGCGGCCGCTCGAGTCT
AGAGGGCCCTTCGAAGGTAAGCCTATCCCTAACCCTCTCCTCGGTCTCGATTCTACGCGTACCGGTCATC
ATCACCATCACCATTGAGTTTAAACCCGCTGATCAGCCTCGACTGTGCCTTCTAGTTGCCAGCCATCTGT
TGTTTGCCCCTCCCCCGTGCCTTCCTTGACCCTGGAAGGTGCCACTCCCACTGTCCTTTCCTAATAAAAT
GAGGAAATTGCATCGCATTGTCTGAGTAGGTGTCATTCTATTCTGGGGGGTGGGGTGGGGCAGGACAGCA
AGGGGGAGGATTGGGAAGACAATAGCAGGCATGCTGGGGATGCGGTGGGCTCTATGGCTTCTGAGGCGGA
AAGAACCAGCTGGGGCTCTAGGGGGTATCCCC
[124 nt withheld, positions 2693-2816]
C
[91 nt withheld, positions 2818-2908]
A
[49 nt withheld, positions 2910-2958]
CCTTTGACGTTGGAGTCCACGTTCTTT
[37 nt withheld, positions 2986-3022]
ACCCTATCTCGGTCTATTCTTTTGATTTATAAGGGATTTTGCCGATTTCGGCCTATTGGTTAAAAAATGA
GCTGATTTAACAAAAATTTAACGCGAATTAATTCTGTGGAATGTGTGTCAGTTAGGGTGTGGAAAGTCCC
CAGGCTCCCCAGCAGGCAGAAGTATGCAAAGCATGCATCTCAATTAGTCAGCAACCAGGTGTGGAAAGTC
CCCAGGCTCCCCAGCAGGCAGAAGTATGCAAAGCATGCATCTCAATTAGTCAGCAACCATAGTCCCGCCC
CTAACTCCGCCCATCCCGCCCCTAACTCCGCCCAGTTCCGCCCATTCTCCGCCCCATGGCTGACTAATTT
TTTTTATTTATGCAGAGGCCGAGGCCGCCTCTGCCTCTGAGCTATTCCAGAAGTAGTGAGGAGGCTTTTT
TGGAGGCCTAGGCTTTTGCAAAAAGCTCCCGGGAGCTTGTATATCCATTTTCGGATCTGATCAAGAGACA
GGATGAGGATCGTTTCGCATGATTGAACAAGATGGATTGCACGCAGGTTCTCCGGCCGCTTGGGTGGAGA
GGCTATTCGGCTATGACTGGGCACAACAGACAATCGGCTGCTCTGATGCCGCCGTGTTCCGGCTGTCAGC
GCAGGGGCGCCCGGTTCTTTTTGTCAAGACCGACCTGTCCGGTGCCCTGAATGAACTGCAGGACGAGGCA
GCGCGGCTATCGTGGCTGGCCACGACGGGCGTTCCTTGCGCAGCTGTGCTCGACGTTGTCACTGAAGCGG
GAAGGGACTGGCTGCTATTGGGCGAAGTGCCGGGGCAGGATCTCCTGTCATCTCACCTTGCTCCTGCCGA
GAAAGTATCCATCATGGCTGATGCAATGCGGCGGCTGCATACGCTTGATCCGGCTACCTGCCCATTCGAC
CACCAAGCGAAACATCGCATCGAGCGAGCACGTACTCGGATGGAAGCCGGTCTTGTCGATCAGGATGATC
TGGACGAAGAGCATCAGGGGCTCGCGCCAGCCGAACTGTTCGCCAGGCTCAAGGCGCGCATGCCCGACGG
CGAGGATCTCGTCGTGACCCATGGCGATGCCTGCTTGCCGAATATCATGGTGGAAAATGGCCGCTTTTCT
GGATTCATCGACTGTGGCCGGCTGGGTGTGGCGGACCGCTATCAGGACATAGCGTTGGCTACCCGTGATA
TTGCTGAAGAGCTTGGCGGCGAATGGGCTGACCGCTTCCTCGTGCTTTACGGTATCGCCGCTCCCGATTC
GCAGCGCATCGCCTTCTATCGCCTTCTTGACGAGTTCTTCTGAGCGGGACTCTGGGGTTCGCGAAATGAC
CGACCAAGCGACGCCCAACCTGCCATCACGAGATTTCGATTCCACCGCCGCCTTCTATGAAAGGTTGGGC
TTCGGAATCGTTTTCCGGGACGCCGGCTGGATGATCCTCCAGCGCGGGGATCTCATGCTGGAGTTCTTCG
CCCACCCCAACTTGTTTATTGCAGCTTATAATGGTTACAAATAAAGCAATAGCATCACAAATTTCACAAA
TAAAGCATTTTTTTCACTGCATTCTAGTTGTGGTTTGTCCAAACTCATCAATGTATCTTATCATGTCTGT
ATACCGTCGACCTCTAGCTAGAGCTTGGCGTAATCATGGTCATAGCTGTTTCCTGTGTGAAATTGTTATC
CGCTCACAATTCCACACAACATACGAGCCGGAAGCATAAAGTGTAAAGCCTGGGGTGCCTAATGAGTGAG
CTAACTCACATTAATTGCGTTGCGCTCACTGCCCGCTTTCCAGTCGGGAAACCTGTCGTGCCAGCTGCAT
TAATGAATCGGCCAACGCGCGGGGAGAGGCGGTTTGCGTATTGGGCGCTCTTCCGCTTCCTCGCTCACTG
ACTCGCTGCGCTCGGTCGTTCGGCTGCGGCGAGCGGTATCAGCTCACTCAAAGGCGGTAATACGGTTATC
CACAGAATCAGGGGATAACGCAGGAAAGAACATGTGAGCAAAAGGCCAGGAACCGTAAAAAGGCCGCGTT
GCTGGCGTTTTTCCATAGGCTCCGCCCCCCTGACGAGCATCACAAAAATCGACGCTCAAGTCAGAGGTGG
CGAAACCCGACAGGACTATAAAGATACCAGGCGTTTCCCCCTGGAAGCTCCCTCGTGCGCTCTCCTGTTC
CGACCCTGCCGCTTACCGGATACCTGTCCGCCTTTCTCCCTTCGGGAAGCGTGGCGCTTTCTCATAGCTC
ACGCTGTAGGTATCTCAGTTCGGTGTAGGTCGTTCGCTCCAAGCTGGGCTGTGTGCACGAACCCCCCGTT
CAGCCCGACCGCTGCGCCTTATCCGGTAACTATCGTCTTGAGTCCAACCCGGTAAGACACGACTTATCGC
CACTGGCAGCAGCCACTGGTAACAGGATTAGCAGAGCGAGGTATGTAGGCGGTGCTACAGAGTTCTTGAA
GTGGTGGCCTAACTACGGCTACACTAGAAGAACAGTATTTGGTATCTGCGCTCTGCTGAAGCCAGTTACC
TTCGGAAAAAGAGTTGGTAGCTCTTGATCCGGCAAACAAACCACCGCTGGTAGCGGTGGTTTTTTTGTTT
GCAAGCAGCAGATTACGCGCAGAAAAAAAGGATCTCAAGAAGATCCTTTGATCTTTTCTACGGGGTCTGA
CGCTCAGTGGAACGAAAACTCACGTTAAGGGATTTTGGTCATGAGATTATCAAAAAGGATCTTCACCTAG
ATCCTTTTAAATTAAAAATGAAGTTTTAAATCAATCTAAAGTATATATGAGTAAACTTGGTCTGACAGTT
ACCAATGCTTAATCAGTGAGGCACCTATCTCAGCGATCTGTCTATTTCGTTCATCCATAGTTGCCTGACT
CCCCGTCGTGTAGATAACTACGATACGGGAGGGCTTACCATCTGGCCCCAGTGCTGCAATGATACCGCGA
GACCCACGCTCACCGGCTCCAGATTTATCAGCAATAAACCAGCCAGCCGGAAGGGCCGAGCGCAGAAGTG
GTCCTGCAACTTTATCCGCCTCCATCCAGTCTATTAATTGTTGCCGGGAAGCTAGAGTAAGTAGTTCGCC
AGTTAATAGTTTGCGCAACGTTGTTGCCATTGCTACAGGCATCGTGGTGTCACGCTCGTCGTTTGGTATG
GCTTCATTCAGCTCCGGTTCCCAACGATCAAGGCGAGTTACATGATCCCCCATGTTGTGCAAAAAAGCGG
TTAGCTCCTTCGGTCCTCCGATCGTTGTCAGAAGTAAGTTGGCCGCAGTGTTATCACTCATGGTTATGGC
AGCACTGCATAATTCTCTTACTGTCATGCCATCCGTAAGATGCTTTTCTGTGACTGGTGAGTACTCAACC
AAGTCATTCTGAGAATAGTGTATGCGGCGACCGAGTTGCTCTTGCCCGGCGTCAATACGGGATAATACCG
CGCCACATAGCAGAACTTTAAAAGTGCTCATCATTGGAAAACGTTCTTCGGGGCGAAAACTCTCAAGGAT
CTTACCGCTGTTGAGATCCAGTTCGATGTAACCCACTCGTGCACCCAACTGATCTTCAGCATCTTTTACT
TTCACCAGCGTTTCTGGGTGAGCAAAAACAGGAAGGCAAAATGCCGCAAAAAAGGGAATAAGGGCGACAC
GGAAATGTTGAATACTCATACTCTTCCTTTTTCAATATTATTGAAGCATTTATCAGGGTTATTGTCTCAT
GAGCGGATACATATTTGAATGTATTTAGAAAAATAAACAAATAGGGGTTCCGCGCACATTTCCCCGAAAA
GTGCCACCTGACGT
Features (pLannotate 1.2.2; 22 found; start..end, strand, type, name):
     29..81      -  misc_feature   bom (fragment): basis of mobility region from pBR322
    236..254     +  enhancer       CMV enhancer (fragment): human cytomegalovirus immediate early enhancer
    279..345     +  CDS            small t antigen (fragment): SV40 (simian virus 40) small t antigen
    352..1530    +  promoter       EF-1α promoter: strong constitutive promoter for human elongation factor EF-1α
   1547..1565    +  promoter       T7 promoter: promoter for bacteriophage T7 RNA polymerase
   1642..1671    +  CDS            3xMyc (fragment): 3 tandem Myc epitope tags
   1675..2265    +  CDS            CXXC4: CXXC4_HUMAN - Also known as IDAX. Experimental evidence at protein level: Swiss-Prot protein existence level 1. Acts as a negative regulator of the Wnt signaling pathway via its interaction with DVL1 (By similarity). Binds preferentially to DNA containing cytidine-phosphate-guanosine (CpG) dinucleotides over CpH (H=A, T, and C), hemimethylated-CpG and hemimethylated-hydroxymethyl- CpG (PubMed:29276034). From Homo sapiens (Human).
   2326..2367    +  CDS            V5 tag: epitope tag from simian virus 5
   2423..2647    +  polyA_signal   bGH poly(A) signal: bovine growth hormone polyadenylation signal
   2651..2672    +  promoter       SV40 promoter (fragment): SV40 enhancer and early promoter
   2693..3121    +  rep_origin     f1 ori (sequence partly withheld): f1 bacteriophage origin of replication; arrow indicates direction of (+) strand synthesis
   3135..3464    +  promoter       SV40 promoter: SV40 enhancer and early promoter
   3531..4322    +  CDS            neo: KKA2_KLEPN - Also known as kan, nptII. Experimental evidence at protein level: Swiss-Prot protein existence level 1. Resistance to kanamycin, neomycin, paromomycin, ribostamycin, butirosin and gentamicin B. From Klebsiella pneumoniae.
   4348..4506    +  CDS            ble (fragment): BLE_KLEPN - Experimental evidence at protein level: Swiss-Prot protein existence level 1. Binding protein with a strong affinity to the bleomycin family of antibiotics. Binds to CL990; an antimitotic-antibiotic compound. From Klebsiella pneumoniae.
   4501..4622    +  polyA_signal   SV40 poly(A) signal: SV40 polyadenylation signal
   4695..4711    -  protein_bind   lac operator: The lac repressor binds to the lac operator to inhibit transcription in E. coli. This inhibition can be relieved by adding lactose or isopropyl-β-D-thiogalactopyranoside (IPTG). lac repressor encoded by lacI
   4719..4749    -  promoter       lac promoter: promoter for the E. coli lac operon
   4764..4785    -  protein_bind   CAP binding site: CAP binding activates transcription in the presence of cAMP. E. coli catabolite activator protein
   4798..4890    -  CDS            lacI (fragment): lac repressor; lacI; The lac repressor binds to the lac operator to inhibit transcription in E. coli. This inhibition can be relieved by adding lactose or isopropyl-β-D-thiogalactopyranoside (IPTG).
   5062..5650    -  rep_origin     ori: high-copy-number ColE1/pMB1/pBR322/pUC origin of replication
   5821..6681    -  CDS            AmpR: β-lactamase; bla; confers resistance to ampicillin, carbenicillin, and related antibiotics
   6682..6786    -  promoter       AmpR promoter: bla
