[The description below was written by a language model from this plasmid's Addgene catalogue record and pLannotate feature annotations shown in this document.]
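Description:
Myc-Idax DBM is a mammalian expression plasmid built on an Invitrogen pEF1α-type backbone, about 6.8 kb in total. It drives constitutive expression of a DNA-binding-deficient form of mouse IDAX (Cxxc4). It is propagated in E. coli through a high-copy ColE1/pUC origin with ampicillin selection (AmpR under its own bla promoter). It also carries an f1 origin for single-stranded DNA production. For selection in mammalian cells, the feature table shows a neomycin/kanamycin phosphotransferase gene flanked by the SV40 early promoter and an SV40 polyadenylation signal, which would allow G418 selection of stable transfectants.

The expression cassette consists of the human EF-1α promoter, a T7 promoter, a Myc epitope fused to the N terminus of the insert, the full-length IDAX coding sequence and a bovine growth hormone polyadenylation signal. The annotation software matched the open reading frame to the human CXXC4 protein, but the catalogue record specifies the mouse gene; this most likely reflects the similarity of the orthologues. The insert carries three alanine substitutions, T162A, H164A and Q165A, which the record describes as a DNA binding mutation. A backbone-derived V5 tag is annotated downstream of the insert, but the record lists only the Myc tag and does not say whether V5 is in frame or translated.

IDAX is a CXXC domain protein that binds CpG-containing DNA, and the associated study examined how it modulates TET2 expression and 5-methylcytosine oxidation. This construct would presumably serve alongside wild-type IDAX to test whether its effects depend on DNA binding, with the Myc epitope allowing detection or immunoprecipitation.
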