Addgene plasmid #68554: Myc-Idax DBM
Purpose: This plasmid expresses full length IDAX containing a DNA binding mutation.
Depositing lab: Anjana Rao. Depositing organization: La Jolla Institute for Immunology. Publication: Modulation of TET2 expression and 5-methylcytosine oxidation by the CXXC domain protein IDAX. Ko M, An J, Bandukwala HS, Chavez L, Aijo T, Pastor WA, Segal MF, Li H, Koh KP, Lahdesmaki H, Hogan PG, Aravind L, Rao A. Nature. 2013 May 2;497(7447):122-6. doi: 10.1038/nature12052. Epub 2013 Apr 7. PubMed 23563267.
Backbone
  Vector backbone: pEF1a
  Backbone manufacturer: Invitrogen
  Backbone size w/o insert (bp): 6174
  Total vector size (bp): 6810
  Vector type: Mammalian Expression
Growth in bacteria
  Bacterial resistance: Ampicillin, 100 μg/mL
  Growth temperature: 37°C
  Growth strain: Top10
  Copy number: High Copy
Gene/Insert
  Gene/Insert name: IDAX-DBM (alt name: Cxxc4-DBM)
  Species: M. musculus (mouse)
  Insert size (bp): 636
  Mutation: T162A, H164A and Q165A mutations
  GenBank ID: NM_001004367.3 NP_001004367.1
  Entrez Gene: Cxxc4 (a.k.a. 9330210J02Rik, C030003J12Rik, Idax)
  Promoter: EF1a
  Tag / fusion protein: Myc (N terminal on insert)
  Cloning method: Unknown
  Sequencing primers: 5′ EF1a-F; 3′ BGH-rev
Terms and licenses: Academic/Nonprofit Terms; Industry Terms: Not Available to Industry
How to cite: Myc-Idax DBM was a gift from Anjana Rao (Addgene plasmid # 68554 ; http://n2t.net/addgene:68554 ; RRID:Addgene_68554)
