>Addgene plasmid #68554 | Myc-Idax DBM | depositor partial sequence | sequence record 120731 | Myc-Idax DBM sequence 636 bps
GCCACCATGGAGCAGAAACTCATCTCTGAAGAGGATCTGAGCCACCACCGGAACGACTCCCAGCGGCTGG
GGAAGGCTGGCTGTCCGCCAGAGCCGTCGTTGCAAATGGCAAATACTAATTTCCTCTCCACCTTATCCCC
CGAACACTGCAGACCTTTGGCGGGGGAATGCATGAACAAGCTCAAATGCGGCGCTGCTGAAGCAGAGATA
ATGAATCTCCCCGAGCGGGTGGGGACTTTTTCCGCTATCCCGGCTTTAGGGGGCATCTCATTACCTCCAG
GGGTCATCGTCATGACAGCCCTTCACTCCCCCGCAGCAGCCTCAGCAGCCGTCACAGACAGTGCGTTTCA
AATTGCCAATCTGGCAGACTGCCCGCAGAATCATTCCTCCTCCTCCTCGTCCTCCTCGGGGGGAGCTGGC
GGAGCCAACCCGGCCAAGAAGAAGAGGAAAAGGTGTGGGGTCTGCGTGCCCTGCAAGAGGCTCATCAACT
GTGGCGTCTGCAGCAGTTGCAGGAACCGCAAAGCGGGAGCCGCGATCTGCAAATTTAGAAAATGTGAAGA
GCTAAAGAAAAAACCTGGCACTTCGCTAGAGAGAACACCTGTTCCCAGCGCTGAAGCGTTCCGATGGTTC
TTTTAA
