>Addgene plasmid #68554 | Myc-Idax DBM | addgene partial sequence | sequence record 123075 | EF1a-F 5'-TCAAGCCTCAGACAGTGGTTC-3'
ATTAGCTTGGTACTAATACGACTCACTATAGGGAGACCCAAGCTGGCTAGGTAAGCTTGGTACCGAGCTC
GGATCCACTAGTCCAGTGTGGTGGAATTCGCCACCATGGAGCAGAAACTCATCTCTGAAGAGGATCTGAG
CCACCACCGGAACGACTCCCAGCGGCTGGGGAAGGCTGGCTGTCCGCCAGAGCCGTCGTTGCAAATGGCA
AATACTAATTTCCTCTCCACCTTATCCCCCGAACACTGCAGACCTTTGGCGGGGGAATGCATGAACAAGC
TCAAATGCGGCGCTGCTGAAGCAGAGATAATGAATCTCCCCGAGCGGGTGGGGACTTTTTCCGCTATCCC
GGCTTTAGGGGGCATCTCATTACCTCCAGGGGTCATCGTCATGACAGCCCTTCACTCCCCCGCAGCAGCC
TCAGCAGCCGTCACAGACAGTGCGTTTCAAATTGCCAATCTGGCAGACTGCCCGCAGAATCATTCCTCCT
CCTCCTCGTCCTCCTCGGGGGGAGCTGGCGGAGCCAACCCGGCCAAGAAGAAGAGGAAAAGGTGTGGGGT
CTGCGTGCCCTGCAAGAGGCTCATCAACTGTGGCGTCTGCAGCAGTTGCAGGAACCGCAAAGCGGGAGCC
GCGATCTGCAAATTTAGAAAATGTGAAGAGCTAAAGAAAAAACCTGGCACTTCGCTAGAGAGAACACCTG
TTCCCAGCGCTGAAGCGTTCCGATGGTTCTTTTAAGAATTC
