>Addgene plasmid #68554 | Myc-Idax DBM | addgene partial sequence | sequence record 127608 | F1ori-R 5'-AGGGAAGAAAGCGAAAGGAG-3'
[64 nt withheld, positions 1-64]
GGGGATACCCCCTAGAGCCCCAGCTGGTTCTTTCCGCCTCAGAAGCCATAGAGCCCACCGCATCCCCAGC
ATGCCTGCTATTGTCTTCCCAATCCTCCCCCTTGCTGTCCTGCCCCACCCCACCCCCCAGAATAGAATGA
CACCTACTCAGACAATGCGATGCAATTTCCTCATTTTATTAGGAAAGGACAGTGGGAGTGGCACCTTCCA
GGGTCAAGGAAGGCACGGGGGAGGGGCAAACAACAGATGGCTGGCAACTAGAAGGCACAGTCGAGGCTGA
TCAGCGGGTTTAAACTCAATGGTGATGGTGATGATGACCGGTACGCGTAGAATCGAGACCGAGGAGAGGG
TTAGGGATAGGCTTACCTTCGAAGGGCCCTCTAGACTCGAGCGGCCGCCACTGTGCTGGATATCTGCAGA
ATTCTTAAAAGAACCATCGGAACGCTTCAGCGCTGGGAACAGGTGTTCTCTCTAGCGAAGTGCCAGGTTT
TTTCTTTAGCTCTTCACATTTTCTAAATTTGCAGATCGCGGCTCCCGCTTTGCGGTTCCTGCAACTGCTG
CAGACGCCACAGTTGATGAGCCTCTTGCAGGGCACGCAGACCCCACACCTTTTCCTCTTCTTCTTGGCCG
GGTTGGCTCCGCCAGCTCCCCCCGAGGAGGACGAGGAGGAGGAGGAATGATTCTGCGGGCAGTCTGCCAG
ATTGGCAATTTGAAACGCACTGTCTGTGACGGCTGCTGAGGCTGCTGCGGGGGAGTGAAGGGCTGTCATG
ACGATGACCCCTGGAGGTAATGAGATGCCCCCTAAAGCCGGGATAGCGGAAAAAGTCCCCACCCGCTCGG
GGAGATTCATTATCTCTGCTTCAGCAGCGCCGCATTTGAGCTTGTTCATGCATTCCCCCGCCAAAGGTCT
GCAGTGTTCGGGGGATAAGGTGGA
